>Addgene plasmid #82512 | pTRIPZ (M)-YFP-Eed | addgene full sequence | sequence record 171489 | Addgene assembled sequence
TGGAAGGGCTAATTCACTCCCAAAGAAGACAAGATATCCTTGATCTGTGGATCTACCACACACAAGGCTA
CTTCCCTGATTAGCAGAACTACACACCAGGGCCAGGGGTCAGATATCCACTGACCTTTGGATGGTGCTAC
AAGCTAGTACCAGTTGAGCCAGATAAGGTAGAAGAGGCCAATAAAGGAGAGAACACCAGCTTGTTACACC
CTGTGAGCCTGCATGGGATGGATGACCCGGAGAGAGAAGTGTTAGAGTGGAGGTTTGACAGCCGCCTAGC
ATTTCATCACGTGGCCCGAGAGCTGCATCCGGAGTACTTCAAGAACTGCTGATATCGAGCTTGCTACAAG
GGACTTTCCGCTGGGGACTTTCCAGGGAGGCGTGGCCTGGGCGGGACTGGGGAGTGGCGAGCCCTCAGAT
CCTGCATATAAGCAGCTGCTTTTTGCCTGTACTGGGTCTCTCTGGTTAGACCAGATCTGAGCCTGGGAGC
TCTCTGGCTAACTAGGGAACCCACTGCTTAAGCCTCAATAAAGCTTGCCTTGAGTGCTTCAAGTAGTGTG
TGCCCGTCTGTTGTGTGACTCTGGTAACTAGAGATCCCTCAGACCCTTTTAGTCAGTGTGGAAAATCTCT
AGCAGTGGCGCCCGAACAGGGACTTGAAAGCGAAAGGGAAACCAGAGGAGCTCTCTCGACGCAGGACTCG
GCTTGCTGAAGCGCGCACGGCAAGAGGCGAGGGGCGGCGACTGGTGAGTACGCCAAAAATTTTGACTAGC
GGAGGCTAGAAGGAGAGAGATGGGTGCGAGAGCGTCAGTATTAAGCGGGGGAGAATTAGATCGCGATGGG
AAAAAATTCGGTTAAGGCCAGGGGGAAAGAAAAAATATAAATTAAAACATATAGTATGGGCAAGCAGGGA
GCTAGAACGATTCGCAGTTAATCCTGGCCTGTTAGAAACATCAGAAGGCTGTAGACAAATACTGGGACAG
CTACAACCATCCCTTCAGACAGGATCAGAAGAACTTAGATCATTATATAATACAGTAGCAACCCTCTATT
GTGTGCATCAAAGGATAGAGATAAAAGACACCAAGGAAGCTTTAGACAAGATAGAGGAAGAGCAAAACAA
AAGTAAGACCACCGCACAGCAAGCGGCCGGCCGCTGATCTTCAGACCTGGAGGAGGAGATATGAGGGACA
ATTGGAGAAGTGAATTATATAAATATAAAGTAGTAAAAATTGAACCATTAGGAGTAGCACCCACCAAGGC
AAAGAGAAGAGTGGTGCAGAGAGAAAAAAGAGCAGTGGGAATAGGAGCTTTGTTCCTTGGGTTCTTGGGA
GCAGCAGGAAGCACTATGGGCGCAGCGTCAATGACGCTGACGGTACAGGCCAGACAATTATTGTCTGGTA
TAGTGCAGCAGCAGAACAATTTGCTGAGGGCTATTGAGGCGCAACAGCATCTGTTGCAACTCACAGTCTG
GGGCATCAAGCAGCTCCAGGCAAGAATCCTGGCTGTGGAAAGATACCTAAAGGATCAACAGCTCCTGGGG
ATTTGGGGTTGCTCTGGAAAACTCATTTGCACCACTGCTGTGCCTTGGAATGCTAGTTGGAGTAATAAAT
CTCTGGAACAGATTTGGAATCACACGACCTGGATGGAGTGGGACAGAGAAATTAACAATTACACAAGCTT
AATACACTCCTTAATTGAAGAATCGCAAAACCAGCAAGAAAAGAATGAACAAGAATTATTGGAATTAGAT
AAATGGGCAAGTTTGTGGAATTGGTTTAACATAACAAATTGGCTGTGGTATATAAAATTATTCATAATGA
TAGTAGGAGGCTTGGTAGGTTTAAGAATAGTTTTTGCTGTACTTTCTATAGTGAATAGAGTTAGGCAGGG
ATATTCACCATTATCGTTTCAGACCCACCTCCCAACCCCGAGGGGACCCGACAGGCCCGAAGGAATAGAA
GAAGAAGGTGGAGAGAGAGACAGAGACAGATCCATTCGATTAGTGAACGGATCGGCACTGCGTGCGCCAA
TTCTGCAGACAAATGGCAGTATTCATCCACAATTTTAAAAGAAAAGGGGGGATTGGGGGGTACAGTGCAG
GGGAAAGAATAGTAGACATAATAGCAACAGACATACAAACTAAAGAATTACAAAAACAAATTACAAAAAT
TCAAAATTTTCGGGTTTATTACAGGGACAGCAGAGATCCAGTTTGGTTAGTACCGGGCCCGCTCTAGTCC
GGAATCAGTCCTGCTCCTCGGCCACGAAGTGCACGCAGTTGCCGGCCGGGTCGCGCAGGGCGAACTCCCG
CCCCCACGGCTGCTCGCCGATCTCGGTCATGGCCGGCCCGGAGGCGTCCCGGAAGTTCGTGGACACGACC
TCCGACCACTCGGCGTACAGCTCGTCCAGGCCGCGCACCCACACCCAGGCCAGGGTGTTGTCCGGCACCA
CCTGGTCCTGGACCGCGCTGATGAACAGGGTCACGTCGTCCCGGACCACACCGGCGAAGTCGTCCTCCAC
GAAGTCCCGGGAGAACCCGAGCCGGTCGGTCCAGAACTCGACCGCTCCGGCGACGTCGCGCGCGGTGAGC
ACCGGAACGGCACTGGTCAACTTGGCCATGGTGGCCCTCCTATAGTGAGTCGTATTATACTATGCCGATA
TACTATGCCGATGATTAATTGTCAACACGTGCTGCAGGTCCGAGGTTCTAGACGAGTTTACTCCCTATCA
GTGATAGAGAACGATGTCGAGTTTACTCCCTATCAGTGATAGAGAACGTATGTCGAGTTTACTCCCTATC
AGTGATAGAGAACGTATGTCGAGTTTACTCCCTATCAGTGATAGAGAACGTATGTCGAGTTTATCCCTAT
CAGTGATAGAGAACGTATGTCGAGTTTACTCCCTATCAGTGATAGAGAACGTATGTCGAGGTAGGCGTGT
ACGGTGGGAGGCCTATATAAGCAGAGCTCGTTTAGTGAACCGTCAGATCGCACCGGTCCGCTCGAGGGCC
ACCATGGTGAGCAAGGGCGAGGAGCTGTTCACCGGGGTGGTGCCCATCCTGGTCGAGCTGGACGGCGACG
TAAACGGCCACAAGTTCAGCGTGTCCGGCGAGGGCGAGGGCGATGCCACCTACGGCAAGCTGACCCTGAA
GTTCATCTGCACCACCGGCAAGCTGCCCGTGCCCTGGCCCACCCTCGTGACCACCTTCGGCTACGGCCTG
CAGTGCTTCGCCCGCTACCCCGACCACATGAAGCAGCACGACTTCTTCAAGTCCGCCATGCCCGAAGGCT
ACGTCCAGGAGCGCACCATCTTCTTCAAGGACGACGGCAACTACAAGACCCGCGCCGAGGTGAAGTTCGA
GGGCGACACCCTGGTGAACCGCATCGAGCTGAAGGGCATCGACTTCAAGGAGGACGGCAACATCCTGGGG
CACAAGCTGGAGTACAACTACAACAGCCACAACGTCTATATCATGGCCGACAAGCAGAAGAACGGCATCA
AGGTGAACTTCAAGATCCGCCACAACATCGAGGACGGCAGCGTGCAGCTCGCCGACCACTACCAGCAGAA
CACCCCCATCGGCGACGGCCCCGTGCTGCTGCCCGACAACCACTACCTGAGCTACCAGTCCGCCCTGAGC
AAAGACCCCAACGAGAAGCGCGATCACATGGTCCTGCTGGAGTTCGTGACCGCCGCCGGGATCACTCTCG
GCATGGACGAGCTGTACAAGGCGAATTCACTTGCTATGCTCGAGGACGATGCTGTCAGTATTGAGAGTGG
CACAAACACAGAACGCCCGGACACGCCCACAAATACGCCAAATGCACCAGGAAGGAAAAGCTGGGGAAAG
GGAAAATGGAAGTCAAAGAAATGCAAATATTCTTTCAAATGTGTGAACAGCCTCAAGGAAGATCATAACC
AGCCATTGTTTGGAGTTCAGTTTAACTGGCACAGTAAAGAAGGAGACCCTCTGGTGTTTGCAACTGTGGG
AAGCAACAGAGTAACCTTATACGAATGCCATTCACAGGGGGAGATACGGTTATTGCAGTCCTATGTAGAT
GCTGATGCAGATGAAAACTTTTACACTTGTGCATGGACCTATGATAGCAACACCAGCCACCCTCTATTAG
CAGTTGCTGGATCTAGAGGCATTATAAGAATAATTAATCCTATAACAATGCAGTGTATAAAGCACTATGT
TGGCCATGGAAATGCTATCAATGAGCTGAAATTCCACCCACGAGACCCAAACCTTCTCCTGTCAGTAAGT
AAAGATCATGCTTTACGGTTATGGAATATCCAAACAGACACTCTTGTGGCAATATTCGGAGGTGTGGAAG
GGCACAGAGATGAAGTTCTGAGTGCTGATTATGATCTTTTGGGTGAAAAAATAATGTCCTGTGGTATGGA
TCACTCTCTTAAACTGTGGAGAATCAACTCAAAGAGGATGATGAATGCAATTAAGGAGTCTTATGATTAT
AACCCAAACAAAACTAACAGGCCATTTATTTCCCAGAAAATCCACTTTCCTGACTTTTCTACCAGAGACA
TACATAGGAATTATGTTGATTGTGTGCGATGGTTAGGCGATTTGATACTTTCCAAGTCTTGTGAAAATGC
CATTGTATGCTGGAAACCTGGCAAAATGGAGGATGATATAGATAAAATTAAACCTAGTGAGTCTAATGTG
ACTATTCTTGGGCGATTTGATTACAGCCAGTGTGACATTTGGTACATGAGGTTTTCTATGGATTTCTGGC
AAAAGATGCTTGCATTGGGCAATCAGGTTGGCAAACTGTATGTTTGGGATTTAGAAGTAGAAGATCCTCA
TAAAGCCAAATGCACAACACTGACCCATCATAAATGTGGCGCGGCTATTCGACAAACCAGTTTCAGTAGG
GATAGCAGCATCCTCATAGCTGTCTGCGATGATGCCAGCATTTGGCGATGGGATCGACTTCGATAACGAC
GCGTGGCCTCCGCGCCGGGTTTTGGCGCCTCCCGCGGGCGCCCCCCTCCTCACGGCGAGCGCTGCCACGT
CAGACGAAGGGCGCAGCGAGCGTCCTGATCCTTCCGCCCGGACGCTCAGGACAGCGGCCCGCTGCTCATA
AGACTCGGCCTTAGAACCCCAGTATCAGCAGAAGGACATTTTAGGACGGGACTTGGGTGACTCTAGGGCA
CTGGTTTTCTTTCCAGAGAGCGGAACAGGCGAGGAAAAGTAGTCCCTTCTCGGCGATTCTGCGGAGGGAT
CTCCGTGGGGCGGTGAACGCCGATGATTATATAAGGACGCGCCGGGTGTGGCACAGCTAGTTCCGTCGCA
GCCGGGATTTGGGTCGCGGTTCTTGTTTGTGGATCGCTGTGATCGTCACTTGGTGAGTAGCGGGCTGCTG
GGCTGGCCGGGGCTTTCGTGGCCGCCGGGCCGCTCGGTGGGACGGAAGCGTGTGGAGAGACCGCCAAGGG
CTGTAGTCTGGGTCCGCGAGCAAGGTTGCCCTGAACTGGGGGTTGGGGGGAGCGCAGCAAAATGGCGGCT
GTTCCCGAGTCTTGAATGGAAGACGCTTGTGAGGCGGGCTGTGAGGTCGTTGAAACAAGGTGGGGGGCAT
GGTGGGCGGCAAGAACCCAAGGTCTTGAGGCCTTCGCTAATGCGGGAAAGCTCTTATTCGGGTGAGATGG
GCTGGGGCACCATCTGGGGACCCTGACGTGAAGTTTGTCACTGACTGGAGAACTCGGTTTGTCGTCTGTT
GCGGGGGCGGCAGTTATGGCGGTGCCGTTGGGCAGTGCACCCGTACCTTTGGGAGCGCGCGCCCTCGTCG
TGTCGTGACGTCACCCGTTCTGTTGGCTTATAATGCAGGGTGGGGCCACCTGCCGGTAGGTGTGCGGTAG
GCTTTTCTCCGTCGCAGGACGCAGGGTTCGGGCCTAGGGTAGGCTCTCCTGAATCGACAGGCGCCGGACC
TCTGGTGAGGGGAGGGATAAGTGAGGCGTCAGTTTCTTTGGTCGGTTTTATGTACCTATCTTCTTAAGTA
GCTGAAGCTCCGGTTTTGAACTATGCGCTCGGGGTTGGCGAGTGTGTTTTGTGAAGTTTTTTAGGCACCT
TTTGAAATGTAATCATTTGGGTCAATATGTAATTTTCAGTGTTAGACTAGTAAATTGTCCGCTAAATTCT
GGCCGTTTTTGGCTTTTTTGTTAGACGCTAGCGGATCCGCCACCATGTCTAGGCTGGACAAGAGCAAAGT
CATAAACGGAGCTCTGGAATTACTCAATGGTGTCGGTATCGAAGGCCTGACGACAAGGAAACTCGCTCAA
AAGCTGGGAGTTGAGCAGCCTACCCTGTACTGGCACGTGAAGAACAAGCGGGCCCTGCTCGATGCCCTGC
CAATCGAGATGCTGGACAGGCATCATACCCACTTCTGCCCCCTGGAAGGCGAGTCATGGCAAGACTTTCT
GCGGAACAACGCCAAGTCATACCGCTGTGCTCTCCTCTCACATCGCGACGGGGCTAAAGTGCATCTCGGC
ACCCGCCCAACAGAGAAACAGTACGAAACCCTGGAAAATCAGCTCGCGTTCCTGTGTCAGCAAGGCTTCT
CCCTGGAGAACGCACTGTACGCTCTGTCCGCCGTGGGCCACTTTACACTGGGCTGCGTATTGGAGGAACA
GGAGCATCAAGTAGCAAAAGAGGAAAGAGAGACACCTACCACCGATTCTATGCCCCCACTTCTGAGACAA
GCAATTGAGCTGTTCGACCGGCAGGGAGCCGAACCTGCCTTCCTTTTCGGCCTGGAACTAATCATATGTG
GCCTGGAGAAACAGCTAAAGTGCGAAAGCGGCGGGCCGACCGACGCCCTTGACGATTTTGACTTAGACAT
GCTCCCAGCCGATGCCCTTGACGATTTTGACCTTGACATGCTCCCCGGGTAAGGATCCGCGGCCGCAAAT
TCCGCCCCTCTCCCTCCCCCCCCCCTAACGTTACTGGCCGAAGCCGCTTGGAATAAGGCCGGTGTGCGTT
TGTCTATATGTTATTTTCCACCATATTGCCGTCTTTTGGCAATGTGAGGGCCCGGAAACCTGGCCCTGTC
TTCTTGACGAGCATTCCTAGGGGTCTTTCCCCTCTCGCCAAAGGAATGCAAGGTCTGTTGAATGTCGTGA
AGGAAGCAGTTCCTCTGGAAGCTTCTTGAAGACAAACAACGTCTGTAGCGACCCTTTGCAGGCAGCGGAA
CCCCCCACCTGGCGACAGGTGCCTCTGCGGCCAAAAGCCACGTGTATAAGATACACCTGCAAAGGCGGCA
CAACCCCAGTGCCACGTTGTGAGTTGGATAGTTGTGGAAAGAGTCAAATGGCTCTCCTCAAGCGTATTCA
ACAAGGGGCTGAAGGATGCCCAGAAGGTACCCCATTGTATGGGATCTGATCTGGGGCCTCGGTGCACATG
CTTTACATGTGTTTAGTCGAGGTTAAAAAAACGTCTAGGCCCCCCGAACCACGGGGACGTGGTTTTCCTT
TGAAAAACACGATAATACCATGGCCACCGAGTACAAGCCCACGGTGCGCCTCGCCACCCGCGACGACGTC
CCCCGGGCCGTACGCACCCTCGCCGCCGCGTTCGCCGACTACCCCGCCACGCGCCACACCGTCGACCCGG
ACCGCCACATCGAGCGGGTCACCGAGCTGCAAGAACTCTTCCTCACGCGCGTCGGGCTCGACATCGGCAA
GGTGTGGGTCGCGGACGACGGCGCCGCGGTGGCGGTCTGGACCACGCCGGAGAGCGTCGAAGCGGGGGCG
GTGTTCGCCGAGATCGGCTCGCGCATGGCCGAGTTGAGCGGTTCCCGGCTGGCCGCGCAGCAACAGATGG
AAGGCCTCCTGGCGCCGCACCGGCCCAAGGAGCCCGCGTGGTTCCTGGCCACCGTCGGCGTCTCGCCCGA
CCACCAGGGCAAGGGTCTGGGCAGCGCCGTCGTGCTCCCCGGAGTGGAGGCGGCCGAGCGCGCTGGGGTG
CCCGCCTTCCTGGAGACCTCCGCGCCCCGCAACCTCCCCTTCTACGAGCGGCTCGGCTTCACCGTCACCG
CCGACGTCGAGGTGCCCGAAGGACCGCGCACCTGGTGCATGACCCGCAAGCCCGGTGCCTGAGTTCGCGT
CTGGAACAATCAACCTCTGGATTACAAAATTTGTGAAAGATTGACTGGTATTCTTAACTATGTTGCTCCT
TTTACGCTATGTGGATACGCTGCTTTAATGCCTTTGTATCATGCTATTGCTTCCCGTATGGCTTTCATTT
TCTCCTCCTTGTATAAATCCTGGTTGCTGTCTCTTTATGAGGAGTTGTGGCCCGTTGTCAGGCAACGTGG
CGTGGTGTGCACTGTGTTTGCTGACGCAACCCCCACTGGTTGGGGCATTGCCACCACCTGTCAGCTCCTT
TCCGGGACTTTCGCTTTCCCCCTCCCTATTGCCACGGCGGAACTCATCGCCGCCTGCCTTGCCCGCTGCT
GGACAGGGGCTCGGCTGTTGGGCACTGACAATTCCGTGGTGTTGTCGGGGAAGCTGACGTCCTTTCCATG
GCTGCTCGCCTGTGTTGCCACCTGGATTCTGCGCGGGACGTCCTTCTGCTACGTCCCTTCGGCCCTCAAT
CCAGCGGACCTTCCTTCCCGCGGCCTGCTGCCGGCTCTGCGGCCTCTTCCGCGTCTTCGCCTTCGCCCTC
AGACGAGTCGGATCTCCCTTTGGGCCGCCTCCCCGCCTGGAATTAATTCTGCAGTCGAGACCTAGAAAAA
CATGGAGCAATCACAAGTAGCAATACAGCAGCTACCAATGCTGATTGTGCCTGGCTAGAAGCACAAGAGG
AGGAGGAGGTGGGTTTTCCAGTCACACCTCAGGTACCTTTAAGACCAATGACTTACAAGGCAGCTGTAGA
TCTTAGCCACTTTTTAAAAGAAAAGAGGGGACTGGAAGGGCTAATTCACTCCCAACGAAGACAAGATCTG
CTTTTTGCTTGTACTGGGTCTCTCTGGTTAGACCAGATCTGAGCCTGGGAGCTCTCTGGCTAACTAGGGA
ACCCACTGCTTAAGCCTCAATAAAGCTTGCCTTGAGTGCTTCAAGTAGTGTGTGCCCGTCTGTTGTGTGA
CTCTGGTAACTAGAGATCCCTCAGACCCTTTTAGTCAGTGTGGAAAATCTCTAGCAGTAGTAGTTCATGT
CATCTTATTATTCAGTATTTATAACTTGCAAAGAAATGAATATCAGAGAGTGAGAGGCCTTGACATTGTT
TAAACCCGCTGATCAGCCTCGACTGTGCCTTCTAGTTGCCAGCCATCTGTTGTTTGCCCCTCCCCCGTGC
CTTCCTTGACCCTGGAAGGTGCCACTCCCACTGTCCTTTCCTAATAAAATGAGGAAATTGCATCGCATTG
TCTGAGTAGGTGTCATTCTATTCTGGGGGGTGGGGTGGGGCAGGACAGCAAGGGGGAGGATTGGGAAGAC
AATAGCAGGCATGCTGGGGATGCGGTGGGCTCTATGGCTTCTGAGGCGGAAAGAACCAGCTGGGGCTCTA
GGGGGTATCCCC
[124 nt withheld, positions 9533-9656]
C
[91 nt withheld, positions 9658-9748]
A
[49 nt withheld, positions 9750-9798]
CCTTTGACGTTGGAGTCCACGTTCTTT
[37 nt withheld, positions 9826-9862]
ACCCTATCTCGGTCTATTCTTTTGATTTATAAGGGATTTTGCCGATTTCGGCCTATTGGTTAAAAAATGA
GCTGATTTAACAAAAATTTAACGCGAATTAATTCTGTGGAATGTGTGTCAGTTAGGGTGTGGAAAGTCCC
CAGGCTCCCCAGCAGGCAGAAGTATGCAAAGCATGCATCTCAATTAGTCAGCAACCAGGTGTGGAAAGTC
CCCAGGCTCCCCAGCAGGCAGAAGTATGCAAAGCATGCATCTCAATTAGTCAGCAACCATAGTCCCGCCC
CTAACTCCGCCCATCCCGCCCCTAACTCCGCCCAGTTCCGCCCATTCTCCGCCCCATGGCTGACTAATTT
TTTTTATTTATGCAGAGGCCGAGGCCGCCTCTGCCTCTGAGCTATTCCAGAAGTAGTGAGGAGGCTTTTT
TGGAGGCCTAGGCTTTTGCAAAAAGCTCCCGGGAGCTTGTATATCCATTTTCGGATCTGATCAGCACGTG
ATGAAAAAGCCTGAACTCACCGCGACGTCTGTCGAGAAGTTTCTGATCGAAAAGTTCGACAGCGTCTCCG
ACCTGATGCAGCTCTCGGAGGGCGAAGAATCTCGTGCTTTCAGCTTCGATGTAGGAGGGCGTGGATATGT
CCTGCGGGTAAATAGCTGCGCCGATGGTTTCTACAAAGATCGTTATGTTTATCGGCACTTTGCATCGGCC
GCGCTCCCGATTCCGGAAGTGCTTGACATTGGGGAATTAATTCAGCGAGAGCCTGACCTATTGCATCTCC
CGCCGTGCACAGGGTGTCACGTTGCAAGACCTGCCTGAAACCGAACTGCCCGCTGTTCTGCAGCCGGTCG
CGGAGGCCATGGATGCGATCGCTGCGGCCGATCTTAGCCAGACGAGCGGGTTCGGCCCATTCGGACCGCA
AGGAATCGGTCAATACACTACATGGCGTGATTTCATATGCGCGATTGCTGATCCCCATGTGTATCACTGG
CAAACTGTGATGGACGACACCGTCAGTGCGTCCGTCGCGCAGGCTCTCGATGAGCTGATGCTTTGGGCCG
AGGACTGCCCCGAAGTCCGGCACCTCGTGCACGCGGATTTCGGCTCCAACAATGTCCTGACGGACAATGG
CCGCATAACAGCGGTCATTGACTGGAGCGAGGCGATGTTCGGGGATTCCCAATACGAGGTCGCCAACATC
TTCTTCTGGAGGCCGTGGTTGGCTTGTATGGAGCAGCAGACGCGCTACTTCGAGCGGAGGCATCCGGAGC
TTGCAGGATCGCCGCGGCTCCGGGCGTATATGCTCCGCATTGGTCTTGACCAACTCTATCAGAGCTTGGT
TGACGGCAATTTCGATGATGCAGCTTGGGCGCAGGGTCGATGCGACGCAATCGTCCGATCCGGAGCCGGG
ACTGTCGGGCGTACACAAATCGCCCGCAGAAGCGCGGCCGTCTGGACCGATGGCTGTGTAGAAGTACTCG
CCGATAGTGGAAACCGACGCCCCAGCACTCGTCCGAGGGCAAAGGAATAGCACGTGCTACGAGATTTCGA
TTCCACCGCCGCCTTCTATGAAAGGTTGGGCTTCGGAATCGTTTTCCGGGACGCCGGCTGGATGATCCTC
CAGCGCGGGGATCTCATGCTGGAGTTCTTCGCCCACCCCAACTTGTTTATTGCAGCTTATAATGGTTACA
AATAAAGCAATAGCATCACAAATTTCACAAATAAAGCATTTTTTTCACTGCATTCTAGTTGTGGTTTGTC
CAAACTCATCAATGTATCTTATCATGTCTGTATACCGTCGACCTCTAGCTAGAGCTTGGCGTAATCATGG
TCATAGCTGTTTCCTGTGTGAAATTGTTATCCGCTCACAATTCCACACAACATACGAGCCGGAAGCATAA
AGTGTAAAGCCTGGGGTGCCTAATGAGTGAGCTAACTCACATTAATTGCGTTGCGCTCACTGCCCGCTTT
CCAGTCGGGAAACCTGTCGTGCCAGCTGCATTAATGAATCGGCCAACGCGCGGGGAGAGGCGGTTTGCGT
ATTGGGCGCTCTTCCGCTTCCTCGCTCACTGACTCGCTGCGCTCGGTCGTTCGGCTGCGGCGAGCGGTAT
CAGCTCACTCAAAGGCGGTAATACGGTTATCCACAGAATCAGGGGATAACGCAGGAAAGAACATGTGAGC
AAAAGGCCAGCAAAAGGCCAGGAACCGTAAAAAGGCCGCGTTGCTGGCGTTTTTCCATAGGCTCCGCCCC
CCTGACGAGCATCACAAAAATCGACGCTCAAGTCAGAGGTGGCGAAACCCGACAGGACTATAAAGATACC
AGGCGTTTCCCCCTGGAAGCTCCCTCGTGCGCTCTCCTGTTCCGACCCTGCCGCTTACCGGATACCTGTC
CGCCTTTCTCCCTTCGGGAAGCGTGGCGCTTTCTCATAGCTCACGCTGTAGGTATCTCAGTTCGGTGTAG
GTCGTTCGCTCCAAGCTGGGCTGTGTGCACGAACCCCCCGTTCAGCCCGACCGCTGCGCCTTATCCGGTA
ACTATCGTCTTGAGTCCAACCCGGTAAGACACGACTTATCGCCACTGGCAGCAGCCACTGGTAACAGGAT
TAGCAGAGCGAGGTATGTAGGCGGTGCTACAGAGTTCTTGAAGTGGTGGCCTAACTACGGCTACACTAGA
AGAACAGTATTTGGTATCTGCGCTCTGCTGAAGCCAGTTACCTTCGGAAAAAGAGTTGGTAGCTCTTGAT
CCGGCAAACAAACCACCGCTGGTAGCGGTGGTTTTTTTGTTTGCAAGCAGCAGATTACGCGCAGAAAAAA
AGGATCTCAAGAAGATCCTTTGATCTTTTCTACGGGGTCTGACGCTCAGTGGAACGAAAACTCACGTTAA
GGGATTTTGGTCATGAGATTATCAAAAAGGATCTTCACCTAGATCCTTTTAAATTAAAAATGAAGTTTTA
AATCAATCTAAAGTATATATGAGTAAACTTGGTCTGACAGTTACCAATGCTTAATCAGTGAGGCACCTAT
CTCAGCGATCTGTCTATTTCGTTCATCCATAGTTGCCTGACTCCCCGTCGTGTAGATAACTACGATACGG
GAGGGCTTACCATCTGGCCCCAGTGCTGCAATGATACCGCGAGACCCACGCTCACCGGCTCCAGATTTAT
CAGCAATAAACCAGCCAGCCGGAAGGGCCGAGCGCAGAAGTGGTCCTGCAACTTTATCCGCCTCCATCCA
GTCTATTAATTGTTGCCGGGAAGCTAGAGTAAGTAGTTCGCCAGTTAATAGTTTGCGCAACGTTGTTGCC
ATTGCTACAGGCATCGTGGTGTCACGCTCGTCGTTTGGTATGGCTTCATTCAGCTCCGGTTCCCAACGAT
CAAGGCGAGTTACATGATCCCCCATGTTGTGCAAAAAAGCGGTTAGCTCCTTCGGTCCTCCGATCGTTGT
CAGAAGTAAGTTGGCCGCAGTGTTATCACTCATGGTTATGGCAGCACTGCATAATTCTCTTACTGTCATG
CCATCCGTAAGATGCTTTTCTGTGACTGGTGAGTACTCAACCAAGTCATTCTGAGAATAGTGTATGCGGC
GACCGAGTTGCTCTTGCCCGGCGTCAATACGGGATAATACCGCGCCACATAGCAGAACTTTAAAAGTGCT
CATCATTGGAAAACGTTCTTCGGGGCGAAAACTCTCAAGGATCTTACCGCTGTTGAGATCCAGTTCGATG
TAACCCACTCGTGCACCCAACTGATCTTCAGCATCTTTTACTTTCACCAGCGTTTCTGGGTGAGCAAAAA
CAGGAAGGCAAAATGCCGCAAAAAAGGGAATAAGGGCGACACGGAAATGTTGAATACTCATACTCTTCCT
TTTTCAATATTATTGAAGCATTTATCAGGGTTATTGTCTCATGAGCGGATACATATTTGAATGTATTTAG
AAAAATAAACAAATAGGGGTTCCGCGCACATTTCCCCGAAAAGTGCCACCTGACGTCGACGGATCGGGAG
ATCAACTTGTTTATTGCAGCTTATAATGGTTACAAATAAAGCAATAGCATCACAAATTTCACAAATAAAG
CATTTTTTTCACTGCATTCTAGTTGTGGTTTGTCCAAACTCATCAATGTATCTTATCATGTCTGGATCAA
CTGGATAACTCAAGCTAACCAAAATCATCCCAAACTTCCCACCCCATACCCTATTACCACTGCCAATTAC
CTGTGGTTTCATTTACTCTAAACCTGTGATTCCTCTGAATTATTTTCATTTTAAAGAAATTGTATTTGTT
AAATATGTACTACAAACTTAGTAGT
Features (pLannotate 1.2.2; 34 found; start..end, strand, type, name):
    377..634     +  LTR            5' LTR (truncated): truncated 5' long terminal repeat (LTR) from HIV-1
    681..806     +  misc_feature   HIV-1 Ψ: packaging signal of human immunodeficiency virus type 1
    790..1128    +  CDS            HIV-1 gag (fragment): gag protein from human immunodeficiency virus 1; gag
   1303..1536    +  misc_feature   RRE: The Rev response element (RRE) of HIV-1 allows for Rev-dependent mRNA export from the nucleus to the cytoplasm.
   1913..2013    +  CDS            Rev (fragment): human immunodeficiency virus 1 (HIV-1) Rev protein; rev; enhances nuclear export of unspliced and incompletely spliced viral mRNAs
   2063..2180    +  misc_feature   cPPT/CTS: central polypurine tract and central termination sequence of HIV-1
   2245..2619    -  CDS            BleoR: antibiotic-binding protein; Sh ble from Streptoalloteichus hindustanus; confers resistance to bleomycin, phleomycin, and Zeocin™
   2639..2686    -  promoter       EM7 promoter: synthetic bacterial promoter&nbsp
   2713..2991    +  promoter       tight TRE promoter (fragment): Tet-responsive promoter PTight, consisting of seven tet operator sequences followed by the minimal CMV promoter
   3014..3730    +  CDS            EYFP: EYFP is a basic (constitutively fluorescent) green/yellow fluorescent protein published in 1996, derived from Aequorea victoria. It is reported to be a very rapidly-maturing weak dimer with high acid sensitivity.
   3755..4963    +  CDS            EED (fragment): EED_HUMAN - Experimental evidence at protein level: Swiss-Prot protein existence level 1. Polycomb group (PcG) protein. Component of the PRC2/EED-EZH2 complex, which methylates 'Lys-9' and 'Lys-27' of histone H3, leading to transcriptional repression of the affected target gene. Also recognizes 'Lys-26' trimethylated histone H1 with the effect of inhibiting PRC2 complex methyltransferase activity on nucleosomal histone H3 'Lys-27', whereas H3 'Lys-27' recognition has the opposite effect, enabling the propagation of this repressive mark. The PRC2/EED- EZH2 complex may also serve as a recruiting
   4975..6186    +  promoter       UbC promoter: human ubiquitin C promoter
   6205..6912    +  CDS            rtTA3: reverse tetracycline transactivator 3 activates expression from Tet-responsive promoters in the presence of doxycycline
   6935..7507    +  misc_feature   IRES: internal ribosome entry site (IRES) of the encephalomyocarditis virus (EMCV)
   7516..8112    +  CDS            PuroR: puromycin N-acetyltransferase; pac from Streptomyces alboniger; confers resistance to puromycin
   8128..8716    +  misc_feature   WPRE: woodchuck hepatitis virus posttranscriptional regulatory element
   8733..8921    +  CDS            nef (fragment): NEF_HV1Z2 - Experimental evidence at protein level: Swiss-Prot protein existence level 1. Extracellular Nef protein targets CD4(+) T-lymphocytes for apoptosis by interacting with CXCR4 surface receptors. From Human immunodeficiency virus type 1 group M subtype D (isolate Z2/CDC-Z34) (HIV-1).
   8923..9156    +  LTR            3' LTR (ΔU3): self-inactivating 3' long terminal repeat (LTR) from HIV-1
   9263..9487    +  polyA_signal   bGH poly(A) signal: bovine growth hormone polyadenylation signal
   9491..9512    +  promoter       SV40 promoter (fragment): SV40 enhancer and early promoter
   9533..9961    +  rep_origin     f1 ori (sequence partly withheld): f1 bacteriophage origin of replication; arrow indicates direction of (+) strand synthesis
   9975..10304   +  promoter       SV40 promoter: SV40 enhancer and early promoter
  10353..11382   +  CDS            HygR (fragment): aminoglycoside phosphotransferase from E. coli; aph(4)-Ia; confers resistance to hygromycin
  11392..11517   +  CDS            ble (fragment): BLE_KLEPN - Experimental evidence at protein level: Swiss-Prot protein existence level 1. Binding protein with a strong affinity to the bleomycin family of antibiotics. Binds to CL990; an antimitotic-antibiotic compound. From Klebsiella pneumoniae.
  11512..11633   +  polyA_signal   SV40 poly(A) signal: SV40 polyadenylation signal
  11704..11726   -  protein_bind   lac operator (fragment): The lac repressor binds to the lac operator to inhibit transcription in E. coli. This inhibition can be relieved by adding lactose or isopropyl-β-D-thiogalactopyranoside (IPTG). lac repressor encoded by lacI
  11730..11760   -  promoter       lac promoter: promoter for the E. coli lac operon
  11775..11796   -  protein_bind   CAP binding site: CAP binding activates transcription in the presence of cAMP. E. coli catabolite activator protein
  11809..11901   -  CDS            lacI (fragment): lac repressor; lacI; The lac repressor binds to the lac operator to inhibit transcription in E. coli. This inhibition can be relieved by adding lactose or isopropyl-β-D-thiogalactopyranoside (IPTG).
  12084..12672   -  rep_origin     ori: high-copy-number ColE1/pMB1/pBR322/pUC origin of replication
  12843..13703   -  CDS            AmpR: β-lactamase; bla; confers resistance to ampicillin, carbenicillin, and related antibiotics
  13704..13808   -  promoter       AmpR promoter: bla
  13856..13990   +  polyA_signal   SV40 poly(A) signal: SV40 polyadenylation signal
  14157..329     +  CDS            nef (fragment) (across the origin): NEF_HV1BR - Experimental evidence at protein level: Swiss-Prot protein existence level 1. Extracellular Nef protein targets CD4(+) T-lymphocytes for apoptosis by interacting with CXCR4 surface receptors (PubMed:14990729). From Human immunodeficiency virus type 1 group M subtype B (isolate BRU/LAI) (HIV-1).
