[The description below was written by a language model from this plasmid's Addgene catalogue record and pLannotate feature annotations shown in this document.]
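Description:
pTRIPZ (M)-YFP-Eed is an HIV-1-based, self-inactivating lentiviral vector for expressing a YFP-Eed fusion protein in mammalian cells. It is built on a modified pTRIPZ backbone and is propagated in E. coli through a high-copy ColE1/pUC-type origin with ampicillin resistance. An f1 origin and an EM7-driven bleomycin/Zeocin resistance gene are also annotated. The viral region runs from a truncated 5' LTR through the Ψ packaging signal, a gag fragment, the RRE and the cPPT/CTS to a WPRE and a ΔU3 3' LTR. Together these elements support packaging, Rev-dependent RNA export, nuclear import and integration, and they leave the integrated LTR promoter inactive.

The payload is EYFP fused upstream of an Eed fragment, which the catalogue describes as amino acids 39-441 of embryonic ectoderm development, a Polycomb group protein and core component of the PRC2 histone H3 Lys-27 methyltransferase complex. The catalogue gives the promoter as CMV, but the feature table shows a tight TRE promoter (tet operators plus a minimal CMV promoter) immediately upstream. Downstream, a UbC promoter drives rtTA3, followed by an IRES and the puromycin resistance gene. This arrangement implies doxycycline-inducible expression of the fusion and puromycin selection of transduced cells.

The record has some inconsistencies. The tag field lists an N-terminal HaloTag, whereas the name, stated purpose and annotation all indicate YFP. The annotated sequence is 14,157 nt, against a listed total size of 14,906 bp. An SV40-driven hygromycin resistance fragment lies outside the LTRs and would not be transferred by the virus. The vector suits stable, inducible expression of fluorescent Eed, for example for live-cell imaging, although the record does not state a specific application.
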