Addgene plasmid #82512: pTRIPZ (M)-YFP-Eed
Purpose: Lentivirus vector. Expresses YFP-Eed fusion proteins in mammalian cells.
Depositing lab: Xiaojun Ren. Depositing organization: University of Colorado, Denver.
Backbone
  Vector backbone: pTRIPZ (M)
  Backbone size w/o insert (bp): 12906
  Total vector size (bp): 14906
  Vector type: Mammalian Expression, Lentiviral
  Selectable markers: Puromycin
Growth in bacteria
  Bacterial resistance: Ampicillin, 100 μg/mL
  Growth temperature: 37°C
  Growth strain: NEB Stable
  Copy number: High Copy
Gene/Insert
  Gene/Insert name: embryonic ectoderm development (alt name: Eed)
  Mutation: insert contains AA39-441 of EeD
  GenBank ID: NM_021876
  Promoter: cmv
  Tag / fusion protein: HaloTag (N terminal on insert)
  Cloning method: Restriction Enzyme; 5′ cloning site Ecor1 (unknown if destroyed); 3′ cloning site Mlu1 (unknown if destroyed)
  Sequencing primers: 5′ tggtcctgctggagttcgtgaccgc; 3′ tcctcacggcgagcgctgccacgtc
Terms and licenses: Academic/Nonprofit Terms; Industry Terms: Not Available to Industry
How to cite: pTRIPZ (M)-YFP-Eed was a gift from Xiaojun Ren (Addgene plasmid # 82512 ; http://n2t.net/addgene:82512 ; RRID:Addgene_82512)
