>Addgene plasmid #82512 | pTRIPZ (M)-YFP-Eed | depositor partial sequence | sequence record 156781 | Eed
ATGCTCGAGGACGATGCTGTCAGTATTGAGAGTGGCACAAACACAGAACGCCCGGACACGCCCACAAATA
CGCCAAATGCACCAGGAAGGAAAAGCTGGGGAAAGGGAAAATGGAAGTCAAAGAAATGCAAATATTCTTT
CAAATGTGTGAACAGCCTCAAGGAAGATCATAACCAGCCATTGTTTGGAGTTCAGTTTAACTGGCACAGT
AAAGAAGGAGACCCTCTGGTGTTTGCAACTGTGGGAAGCAACAGAGTAACCTTATACGAATGCCATTCAC
AGGGGGAGATACGGTTATTGCAGTCCTATGTAGATGCTGATGCAGATGAAAACTTTTACACTTGTGCATG
GACCTATGATAGCAACACCAGCCACCCTCTATTAGCAGTTGCTGGATCTAGAGGCATTATAAGAATAATT
AATCCTATAACAATGCAGTGTATAAAGCACTATGTTGGCCATGGAAATGCTATCAATGAGCTGAAATTCC
ACCCACGAGACCCAAACCTTCTCCTGTCAGTAAGTAAAGATCATGCTTTACGGTTATGGAATATCCAAAC
AGACACTCTTGTGGCAATATTCGGAGGTGTGGAAGGGCACAGAGATGAAGTTCTGAGTGCTGATTATGAT
CTTTTGGGTGAAAAAATAATGTCCTGTGGTATGGATCACTCTCTTAAACTGTGGAGAATCAACTCAAAGA
GGATGATGAATGCAATTAAGGAGTCTTATGATTATAACCCAAACAAAACTAACAGGCCATTTATTTCCCA
GAAAATCCACTTTCCTGACTTTTCTACCAGAGACATACATAGGAATTATGTTGATTGTGTGCGATGGTTA
GGCGATTTGATACTTTCCAAGTCTTGTGAAAATGCCATTGTATGCTGGAAACCTGGCAAAATGGAGGATG
ATATAGATAAAATTAAACCTAGTGAGTCTAATGTGACTATTCTTGGGCGATTTGATTACAGCCAGTGTGA
CATTTGGTACATGAGGTTTTCTATGGATTTCTGGCAAAAGATGCTTGCATTGGGCAATCAGGTTGGCAAA
CTGTATGTTTGGGATTTAGAAGTAGAAGATCCTCATAAAGCCAAATGCACAACACTGACCCATCATAAAT
GTGGCGCGGCTATTCGACAAACCAGTTTCAGTAGGGATAGCAGCATCCTCATAGCTGTCTGCGATGATGC
CAGCATTTGGCGATGGGATCGACTTCGATAA
