>Addgene plasmid #82512 | pTRIPZ (M)-YFP-Eed | depositor partial sequence | sequence record 156782 | YFP
ATGGTGAGCAAGGGCGAGGAGCTGTTCACCGGGGTGGTGCCCATCCTGGTCGAGCTGGACGGCGACGTAA
ACGGCCACAAGTTCAGCGTGTCCGGCGAGGGCGAGGGCGATGCCACCTACGGCAAGCTGACCCTGAAGTT
CATCTGCACCACCGGCAAGCTGCCCGTGCCCTGGCCCACCCTCGTGACCACCTTCGGCTACGGCCTGCAG
TGCTTCGCCCGCTACCCCGACCACATGAAGCAGCACGACTTCTTCAAGTCCGCCATGCCCGAAGGCTACG
TCCAGGAGCGCACCATCTTCTTCAAGGACGACGGCAACTACAAGACCCGCGCCGAGGTGAAGTTCGAGGG
CGACACCCTGGTGAACCGCATCGAGCTGAAGGGCATCGACTTCAAGGAGGACGGCAACATCCTGGGGCAC
AAGCTGGAGTACAACTACAACAGCCACAACGTCTATATCATGGCCGACAAGCAGAAGAACGGCATCAAGG
TGAACTTCAAGATCCGCCACAACATCGAGGACGGCAGCGTGCAGCTCGCCGACCACTACCAGCAGAACAC
CCCCATCGGCGACGGCCCCGTGCTGCTGCCCGACAACCACTACCTGAGCTACCAGTCCGCCCTGAGCAAA
GACCCCAACGAGAAGCGCGATCACATGGTCCTGCTGGAGTTCGTGACCGCCGCCGGGATCACTCTCGGCA
TGGACGAGCTGTACAAG
