>Addgene plasmid #82512 | pTRIPZ (M)-YFP-Eed | addgene partial sequence | sequence record 164642 | EGFP-C 5'-CATGGTCCTGCTGGAGTTCGTG-3'
GGCATGGACGAGCTGTACAAGGCGAATTCACTTGCTATGTCCGAGAGGGAAGTGTCGACTGCGCCGGCGG
GAACAGACATGCCTGCGGCCAAGAAGCAGAAGCTGAGCAGTGACGAGAACAGCAATCCAGACCTCTCTGG
AGACGAGAATGATGACGCTGTCAGTATAGAAAGTGGTACAAACACTGAACGCCCTGATACACCTACAAAC
ACGCCAAATGCACCTGGAAGGAAAAGTTGGGGAAAGGGAAAATGGAAGTCAAAGAAATGCAAATATTCTT
TCAAATGTGTAAATAGTCTCAAGGAAGATCATAACCAACCATTGTTTGGAGTTCAGTTTAACTGGCACAG
TAAAGAAGGAGATCCATTAGTGTTTGCAACTGTAGGAAGCAACAGAGTTACCTTGTATGAATGTCATTCA
CAAGGAGAAATCCGGTTGTTGCAATCTTACGTGGATGCTGATGCTGATGAAAACTTTTACACTTGTGCAT
GGACCTATGATAGCAATACGAGCCATCCTCTGCTGGCTGTAGCTGGATCTAGAGGCATAATTAGGATAAT
AAATCCTATAACAATGCAGTGTATAAAGCACTATGTTGGCCATGGAAATGCTATCAATGAGCTGAAATTC
CATCCAAGAGATCCAAATCTTCTCTTGTCAGTAAGTAAAGATCATGCTTTACGATTATGGAATATCCAGA
CGGACACTCTGGTGGCAATATTTGGAGGCGTAGAAGGGCACAGAGATGAAGTTCTAAGTGCTGATTATGA
TCTTTTGGGTGAAAAAATAATGTCCTGTGGTATGGATCATTCTCTTAAACTTTGGAGGATCAATTCAAAG
AGAATGATGAATGCAATTAAGGAATCTTATGATTATAATCCAAATAAAACTAACAGGCCATTTATTTCTC
AGAAAATCCATTTTCCTGATTTTTCTACCAGAGACATACATAGGAATTATGTTGATTGTGTGCGATGGTT
AGGCGATTTGATACTTTCTAAGTCTTGTGAAAATGCCATTGTGTGCTGGAAACCTGGCAAGATGGAAGAT
GATATA
