>Addgene plasmid #82512 | pTRIPZ (M)-YFP-Eed | addgene partial sequence | sequence record 171218 | Addgene Partial NGS Result
CATATATACTTTAGATTGATTTAAAACTTCATTTTTAATTTAAAAGGATCTAGGTGAAGATCCTTTTTGA
TAATCTCATGACCAAAATCCCTTAACGTGAGTTTTCGTTCCACTGAGCGTCAGACCCCGTAGAAAAGATC
AAAGGATCTTCTTGAGATCCTTTTTTTCTGCGCGTAATCTGCTGCTTGCAAACAAAAAAACCACCGCTAC
CAGCGGTGGTTTGTTTGCCGGATCAAGAGCTACCAACTCTTTTTCCGAAGGTAACTGGCTTCAGCAGAGC
GCAGATACCAAATACTGTTCTTCTAGTGTAGCCGTAGTTAGGCCACCACTTCAAGAACTCTGTAGCACCG
CCTACATACCTCGCTCTGCTAATCCTGTTACCAGTGGCTGCTGCCAGTGGCGATAAGTCGTGTCTTACCG
GGTTGGACTCAAGACGATAGTTACCGGATAAGGCGCAGCGGTCGGGCTGAACGGGGGGTTCGTGCACACA
GCCCAGCTTGGAGCGAACGACCTACACCGAACTGAGATACCTACAGCGTGAGCTATGAGAAAGCGCCACG
CTTCCCGAAGGGAGAAAGGCGGACAGGTATCCGGTAAGCGGCAGGGTCGGAACAGGAGAGCGCACGAGGG
AGCTTCCAGGGGGAAACGCCTGGTATCTTTATAGTCCTGTCGGGTTTCGCCACCTCTGACTTGAGCGTCG
ATTTTTGTGATGCTCGTCAGGGGGGCGGAGCCTATGGAAAAACGCCAGCAACGCGGCCTTTTTACGGTTC
CTGGCCTTTTGCTGGCCTTTTGCTCACATGTTCTTTCCTGCGTTATCCCCTGATTCTGTGGATAACCGTA
TTACCGCCTTTGAGTGAGCTGATACCGCTCGCCGCAGCCGAACGACCGAGCGCAGCGAGTCAGTGAGCGA
GGAAGCGGAAGAGCGCCCAATACGCAAACCGCCTCTCCCCGCGCGTTGGCCGATTCATTAATGCAGCTGG
CACGACAGGTTTCCCGACTGGAAAGCGGGCAGTGAGCGCAACGCAATTAATGTGAGTTAGCTCACTCATT
AGGCACCCCAGGCTTTACACTTTATGCTTCCGGCTCGTATGTTGTGTGGAATTGTGAGCGGATAACAATT
TCACACAGGAAACAGCTATGACCATGATTACGCCAAGCTCTAGCTAGAGGTCGACGGTATACAGACATGA
TAAGATACATTGATGAGTTTGGACAAACCACAACTAGAATGCAGTGAAAAAAATGCTTTATTTGTGAAAT
TTGTGATGCTATTGCTTTATTTGTAACCATTATAAGCTGCAATAAACAAGTTGGGGTGGGCGAAGAACTC
CAGCATGAGATCCCCGCGCTGGAGGATCATCCAGCCGGCGTCCCGGAAAACGATTCCGAAGCCCAACCTT
TCATAGAAGGCGGCGGTGGAATCGAAATCTCGTAGCACGTGCTATTCCTTTGCCCTCGGACGAGTGCTGG
GGCGTCGGTTTCCACTATCGGCGAGTACTTCTACACAGCCATCGGTCCAGACGGCCGCGCTTCTGCGGGC
GATTTGTGTACGCCCGACAGTCCCGGCTCCGGATCGGACGATTGCGTCGCATCGACCCTGCGCCCAAGCT
GCATCATCGAAATTGCCGTCAACCAAGCTCTGATAGAGTTGGTCAAGACCAATGCGGAGCATATACGCCC
GGAGCCGCGGCGATCCTGCAAGCTCCGGATGCCTCCGCTCGAAGTAGCGCGTCTGCTGCTCCATACAAGC
CAACCACGGCCTCCAGAAGAAGATGTTGGCGACCTCGTATTGGGAATCCCCGAACATCGCCTCGCTCCAG
TCAATGACCGCTGTTATGCGGCCATTGTCCGTCAGGACATTGTTGGAGCCGAAATCCGCGTGCACGAGGT
GCCGGACTTCGGGGCAGTCCTCGGCCCAAAGCATCAGCTCATCGAGAGCCTGCGCGACGGACGCACTGAC
GGTGTCGTCCATCACAGTTTGCCAGTGATACACATGGGGATCAGCAATCGCGCATATGAAATCACGCCAT
GTAGTGTATTGACCGATTCCTTGCGGTCCGAATGGGCCGAACCCGCTCGTCTGGCTAAGATCGGCCGCAG
CGATCGCATCCATGGCCTCCGCGACCGGCTGCAGAACAGCGGGCAGTTCGGTTTCAGGCAGGTCTTGCAA
CGTGACACCCTGTGCACGGCGGGAGATGCAATAGGTCAGGCTCTCGCTGAATTAATTCCCCAATGTCAAG
CACTTCCGGAATCGGGAGCGCGGCCGATGCAAAGTGCCGATAAACATAACGATCTTTGTAGAAACCATCG
GCGCAGCTATTTACCCGCAGGACATATCCACGCCCTCCTACATCGAAGCTGAAAGCACGAGATTCTTCGC
CCTCCGAGAGCTGCATCAGGTCGGAGACGCTGTCGAACTTTTCGATCAGAAACTTCTCGACAGACGTCGC
GGTGAGTTCAGGCTTTTTCATCACGTGCTGATCAGATCCGAAAATGGATATACAAGCTCCCGGGAGCTTT
TTGCAAAAGCCTAGGCCTCCAAAAAAGCCTCCTCACTACTTCTGGAATAGCTCAGAGGCAGAGGCGGCCT
CGGCCTCTGCATAAATAAAAAAAATTAGTCAGCCATGGGGCGGAGAATGGGCGGAACTGGGCGGAGTTAG
GGGCGGGATGGGCGGAGTTAGGGGCGGGACTATGGTTGCTGACTAATTGAGATGCATGCTTTGCATACTT
CTGCCTGCTGGGGAGCCTGGGGACTTTCCACACCTGGTTGCTGACTAATTGAGATGCATGCTTTGCATAC
TTCTGCCTGCTGGGGAGCCTGGGGACTTTCCACACCCTAACTGACACACATTCCACAGAATTAATTCGCG
TTAAATTTTTGTTAAATCAGCTCATTTTTTAACCAATAGGCCGAAATCGGCAAAATCCCTTATAAATCAA
AAGAATAGACCGAGATAGGGT
[37 nt withheld, positions 2962-2998]
AAAGAACGTGGACTCCAACGTCAAAGG
[49 nt withheld, positions 3026-3074]
T
[91 nt withheld, positions 3076-3166]
G
[124 nt withheld, positions 3168-3291]
GGGGATACCCCCTAGAGCCCCAGCTGGTTCTTTCCGCCTCAGAAGCCATAGAGCCCACCGCATCCCCAGC
ATGCCTGCTATTGTCTTCCCAATCCTCCCCCTTGCTGTCCTGCCCCACCCCACCCCCCAGAATAGAATGA
CACCTACTCAGACAATGCGATGCAATTTCCTCATTTTATTAGGAAAGGACAGTGGGAGTGGCACCTTCCA
GGGTCAAGGAAGGCACGGGGGAGGGGCAAACAACAGATGGCTGGCAACTAGAAGGCACAGTCGAGGCTGA
TCAGCGGGTTTAAACAATGTCAAGGCCTCTCACTCTCTGATATTCATTTCTTTGCAAGTTATAAATACTG
AATAATAAGATGACATGAACTACTACTGCTAGAGATTTTCCACACTGACTAAAAGGGTCTGAGGGATCTC
TAGTTACCAGAGTCACACAACAGACGGGCACACACTACTTGAAGCACTCAAGGCAAGCTTTATTGAGGCT
TAAGCAGTGGGTTCCCTAGTTAGCCAGAGAGCTCCCAGGCTCAGATCTGGTCTAACCAGAGAGACCCAGT
ACAAGCAAAAAGCAGATCTTGTCTTCGTTGGGAGTGAATTAGCCCTTCCAGTCCCCTCTTTTCTTTTAAA
AAGTGGCTAAGATCTACAGCTGCCTTGTAAGTCATTGGTCTTAAAGGTACCTGAGGTGTGACTGGAAAAC
CCACCTCCTCCTCCTCTTGTGCTTCTAGCCAGGCACAATCAGCATTGGTAGCTGCTGTATTGCTACTTGT
GATTGCTCCATGTTTTTCTAGGTCTCGACTGCAGAATTAATTCCAGGCGGGGAGGCGGCCCAAAGGGAGA
TCCGACTCGTCTGAGGGCGAAGGCGAAGACGCGGAAGAGGCCGCAGAGCCGGCAGCAGGCCGCGGGAAGG
AAGGTCCGCTGGATTGAGGGCCGAAGGGACGTAGCAGAAGGACGTCCCGCGCAGAATCCAGGTGGCAACA
CAGGCGAGCAGCCATGGAAAGGACGTCAGCTTCCCCGACAACACCACGGAATTGTCAGTGCCCAACAGCC
GAGCCCCTGTCCAGCAGCGGGCAAGGCAGGCGGCGATGAGTTCCGCCGTGGCAATAGGGAGGGGGAAAGC
GAAAGTCCCGGAAAGGAGCTGACAGGTGGTGGCAATGCCCCAACCAGTGGGGGTTGCGTCAGCAAACACA
GTGCACACCACGCCACGTTGCCTGACAACGGGCCACAACTCCTCATAAAGAGACAGCAACCAGGATTTAT
ACAAGGAGGAGAAAATGAAAGCCATACGGGAAGCAATAGCATGATACAAAGGCATTAAAGCAGCGTATCC
ACATAGCGTAAAAGGAGCAACATAGTTAAGAATACCAGTCAATCTTTCACAAATTTTGTAATCCAGAGGT
TGATTGTTCCAGACGCGAACTCAGGCACCGGGCTTGCGGGTCATGCACCAGGTGCGCGGTCCTTCGGGCA
CCTCGACGTCGGCGGTGACGGTGAAGCCGAGCCGCTCGTAGAAGGGGAGGTTGCGGGGCGCGGAGGTCTC
CAGGAAGGCGGGCACCCCAGCGCGCTCGGCCGCCTCCACTCCGGGGAGCACGACGGCGCTGCCCAGACCC
TTGCCCTGGTGGTCGGGCGAGACGCCGACGGTGGCCAGGAACCACGCGGGCTCCTTGGGCCGGTGCGGCG
CCAGGAGGCCTTCCATCTGTTGCTGCGCGGCCAGCCGGGAACCGCTCAACTCGGCCATGCGCGAGCCGAT
CTCGGCGAACACCGCCCCCGCTTCGACGCTCTCCGGCGTGGTCCAGACCGCCACCGCGGCGCCGTCGTCC
GCGACCCACACCTTGCCGATGTCGAGCCCGACGCGCGTGAGGAAGAGTTCTTGCAGCTCGGTGACCCGCT
CGATGTGGCGGTCCGGGTCGACGGTGTGGCGCGTGGCGGGGTAGTCGGCGAACGCGGCGGCGAGGGTGCG
TACGGCCCGGGGGACGTCGTCGCGGGTGGCGAGGCGCACCGTGGGCTTGTACTCGGTGGCCATGGTATTA
TCGTGTTTTTCAAAGGAAAACCACGTCCCCGTGGTTCGGGGGGCCTAGACGTTTTTTTAACCTCGACTAA
ACACATGTAAAGCATGTGCACCGAGGCCCCAGATCAGATCCCATACAATGGGGTACCTTCTGGGCATCCT
TCAGCCCCTTGTTGAATACGCTTGAGGAGAGCCATTTGACTCTTTCCACAACTATCCAACTCACAACGTG
GCACTGGGGTTGTGCCGCCTTTGCAGGTGTATCTTATACACGTGGCTTTTGGCCGCAGAGGCACCTGTCG
CCAGGTGGGGGGTTCCGCTGCCTGCAAAGGGTCGCTACAGACGTTGTTTGTCTTCAAGAAGCTTCCAGAG
GAACTGCTTCCTTCACGACATTCAACAGACCTTGCATTCCTTTGGCGAGAGGGGAAAGACCCCTAGGAAT
GCTCGTCAAGAAGACAGGGCCAGGTTTCCGGGCCCTCACATTGCCAAAAGACGGCAATATGGTGGAAAAT
AACATATAGACAAACGCACACCGGCCTTATTCCAAGCGGCTTCGGCCAGTAACGTTAGGGGGGGGGGAGG
GAGAGGGGCGGAATTTGCGGCCGCGGATCCTTACCCGGGGAGCATGTCAAGGTCAAAATCGTCAAGGGCA
TCGGCTGGGAGCATGTCTAAGTCAAAATCGTCAAGGGCGTCGGTCGGCCCGCCGCTTTCGCACTTTAGCT
GTTTCTCCAGGCCACATATGATTAGTTCCAGGCCGAAAAGGAAGGCAGGTTCGGCTCCCTGCCGGTCGAA
CAGCTCAATTGCTTGTCTCAGAAGTGGGGGCATAGAATCGGTGGTAGGTGTCTCTCTTTCCTCTTTTGCT
ACTTGATGCTCCTGTTCCTCCAATACGCAGCCCAGTGTAAAGTGGCCCACGGCGGACAGAGCGTACAGTG
CGTTCTCCAGGGAGAAGCCTTGCTGACACAGGAACGCGAGCTGATTTTCCAGGGTTTCGTACTGTTTCTC
TGTTGGGCGGGTGCCGAGATGCACTTTAGCCCCGTCGCGATGTGAGAGGAGAGCACAGCGGTATGACTTG
GCGTTGTTCCGCAGAAAGTCTTGCCATGACTCGCCTTCCAGGGGGCAGAAGTGGGTATGATGCCTGTCCA
GCATCTCGATTGGCAGGGCATCGAGCAGGGCCCGCTTGTTCTTCACGTGCCAGTACAGGGTAGGCTGCTC
AACTCCCAGCTTTTGAGCGAGTTTCCTTGTCGTCAGGCCTTCGATACCGACACCATTGAGTAATTCCAGA
GCTCCGTTTATGACTTTGCTCTTGTCCAGCCTAGACATGGTGGCGGATCCGCTAGCGTCTAACAAAAAAG
CCAAAAACGGCCAGAATTTAGCGGACAATTTACTAGTCTAACACTGAAAATTACATATTGACCCAAATGA
TTACATTTCAAAAGGTGCCTAAAAAACTTCACAAAACACACTCGCCAACCCCGAGCGCATAGTTCAAAAC
CGGAGCTTCAGCTACTTAAGAAGATAGGTACATAAAACCGACCAAAGAAACTGACGCCTCACTTATCCCT
CCCCTCACCAGAGGTCCGGCGCCTGTCGATTCAGGAGAGCCTACCCTAGGCCCGAACCCTGCGTCCTGCG
ACGGAGAAAAGCCTACCGCACACCTACCGGCAGGTGGCCCCACCCTGCATTATAAGCCAACAGAACGGGT
GACGTCACGACACGACGAGGGCGCGCGCTCCCAAAGGTACGGGTGCACTGCCCAACGGCACCGCCATAAC
TGCCGCCCCCGCAACAGACGACAAACCGAGTTCTCCAGTCAGTGACAAACTTCACGTCAGGGTCCCCAGA
TGGTGCCCCAGCCCATCTCACCCGAATAAGAGCTTTCCCGCATTAGCGAAGGCCTCAAGACCTTGGGTTC
TTGCCGCCCACCATGCCCCCCACCTTGTTTCAACGACCTCACAGCCCGCCTCACAAGCGTCTTCCATTCA
AGACTCGGGAACAGCCGCCATTTTGCTGCGCTCCCCCCAACCCCCAGTTCAGGGCAACCTTGCTCGCGGA
CCCAGACTACAGCCCTTGGCGGTCTCTCCACACGCTTCCGTCCCACCGAGCGGCCCGGCGGCCACGAAAG
CCCCGGCCAGCCCAGCAGCCCGCTACTCACCAAGTGACGATCACAGCGATCCACAAACAAGAACCGCGAC
CCAAATCCCGGCTGCGACGGAACTAGCTGTGCCACACCCGGCGCGTCCTTATATAATCATCGGCGTTCAC
CGCCCCACGGAGATCCCTCCGCAGAATCGCCGAGAAGGGACTACTTTTCCTCGCCTGTTCCGCTCTCTGG
AAAGAAAACCAGTGCCCTAGAGTCACCCAAGTCCCGTCCTAAAATGTCCTTCTGCTGATACTGGGGTTCT
AAGGCCGAGTCTTATGAGCAGCGGGCCGCTGTCCTGAGCGTCCGGGCGGAAGGATCAGGACGCTCGCTGC
GCCCTTCGTCTGACGTGGCAGCGCTCGCCGTGAGGAGGGGGGCGCCCGCGGGAGGCGCCAAAACCCGGCG
CGGAGGCCACGCGTCGTTATCGAAGTCGATCCCATCGCCAAATGCTGGCATCATCGCAGACAGCTATGAG
GATGCTGCTATCCCTACTGAAACTGGTTTGTCGAATAGCCGCGCCACATTTATGATGGGTCAGTGTTGTG
CATTTGGCTTTATGAGGATCTTCTACTTCTAAATCCCAAACATACAGTTTGCCAACCTGATTGCCCAATG
CAAGCATCTTTTGCCAGAAATCCATAGAAAACCTCATGTACCAAATGTCACACTGGCTGTAATCAAATCG
CCCAAGAATAGTCACATTAGACTCACTAGGTTTAATTTTATCTATATCATCCTCCATTTTGCCAGGTTTC
CAGCATACAATGGCATTTTCACAAGACTTGGAAAGTATCAAATCGCCTAACCATCGCACACAATCAACAT
AATTCCTATGTATGTCTCTGGTAGAAAAGTCAGGAAAGTGGATTTTCTGGGAAATAAATGGCCTGTTAGT
TTTGTTTGGGTTATAATCATAAGACTCCTTAATTGCATTCATCATCCTCTTTGAGTTGATTCTCCACAGT
TTAAGAGAGTGATCCATACCACAGGACATTATTTTTTCACCCAAAAGATCATAATCAGCACTCAGAACTT
CATCTCTGTGCCCTTCCACACCTCCGAATATTGCCACAAGAGTGTCTGTTTGGATATTCCATAACCGTAA
AGCATGATCTTTACTTACTGACAGGAGAAGGTTTGGGTCTCGTGGGTGGAATTTCAGCTCATTGATAGCA
TTTCCATGGCCAACATAGTGCTTTATACACTGCATTGTTATAGGATTAATTATTCTTATAATGCCTCTAG
ATCCAGCAACTGCTAATAGAGGGTGGCTGGTGTTGCTATCATAGGTCCATGCACAAGTGTAAAAGTTTTC
ATCTGCATCAGCATCTACATAGGACTGCAATAACCGTATCTCCCCCTGTGAATGGCATTCGTATAAGGTT
ACTCTGTTGCTTCCCACAGTTGCAAACACCAGAGGGTCTCCTTCTTTACTGTGCCAGTTAAACTGAACTC
CAAACAATGGCTGGTTATGATCTTCCTTGAGGCTGTTCACACATTTGAAAGAATATTTGCATTTCTTTGA
CTTCCATTTTCCCTTTCCCCAGCTTTTCCTTCCTGGTGCATTTGGCGTATTTGTGGGCGTGTCCGGGCGT
TCTGTGTTTGTGCCACTCTCAATACTGACAGCATCGTCCTCGAGCATAGCAAGTGAATTCGCCTTGTACA
GCTCGTCCATGCCGAGAGTGATCCCGGCGGCGGTCACGAACTCCAGCAGGACCATGTGATCGCGCTTCTC
GTTGGGGTCTTTGCTCAGGGCGGACTGGTAGCTCAGGTAGTGGTTGTCGGGCAGCAGCACGGGGCCGTCG
CCGATGGGGGTGTTCTGCTGGTAGTGGTCGGCGAGCTGCACGCTGCCGTCCTCGATGTTGTGGCGGATCT
TGAAGTTCACCTTGATGCCGTTCTTCTGCTTGTCGGCCATGATATAGACGTTGTGGCTGTTGTAGTTGTA
CTCCAGCTTGTGCCCCAGGATGTTGCCGTCCTCCTTGAAGTCGATGCCCTTCAGCTCGATGCGGTTCACC
AGGGTGTCGCCCTCGAACTTCACCTCGGCGCGGGTCTTGTAG
