>Addgene plasmid #82512 | pTRIPZ (M)-YFP-Eed | addgene partial sequence | sequence record 171221 | Addgene Partial NGS Result
GCCATGATATAGACGTTGTGGCTGTTGTAGTTGTACTCCAGCTTGTGCCCCAGGATGTTGCCGTCCTCCT
TGAAGTCGATGCCCTTCAGCTCGATGCGGTTCACCAGGGTGTCGCCCTCGAACTTCACCTCGGCGCGGGT
CTTGTAGTTGCCGTCGTCCTTGAAGAAGATGGTGCGCTCCTGGACGTAGCCTTCGGGCATGGCGGACTTG
AAGAAGTCGTGCTGCTTCATGTGGTCGGGGTAGCGGGCGAAGCACTGCAGGCCGTAGCCGAAGGTGGTCA
CGAGGGTGGGCCAGGGCACGGGCAGCTTGCCGGTGGTGCAGATGAACTTCAGGGTCAGCTTGCCGTAGGT
GGCATCGCCCTCGCCCTCGCCGGACACGCTGAACTTGTGGCCGTTTACGTCGCCGTCCAGCTCGACCAGG
ATGGGCACCACCCCGGTGAACAGCTCCTCGCCCTTGCTCACCATGGTGGCCCTCGAGCGGACCGGTGCGA
TCTGACGGTTCACTAAACGAGCTCTGCTTATATAGGCCTCCCACCGTACACGCCTACCTCGACATACGTT
CTCTATCACTGATAGGGAGTAAACTCGACATACGTTCTCTATCACTGATAGGGATAAACTCGACATACGT
TCTCTATCACTGATAGGGAGTAAACTCGACATACGTTCTCTATCACTGATAGGGAGTAAACTCGACATAC
GTTCTCTATCACTGATAGGGAGTAAACTCGACATCGTTCTCTATCACTGATAGGGAGTAAACTCGTCTAG
AACCTCGGACCTGCAGCACGTGTTGACAATTAATCATCGGCATAGTATATCGGCATAGTATAATACGACT
CACTATAGGAGGGCCACCATGGCCAAGTTGACCAGTGCCGTTCCGGTGCTCACCGCGCGCGACGTCGCCG
GAGCGGTCGAGTTCTGGACCGACCGGCTCGGGTTCTCCCGGGACTTCGTGGAGGACGACTTCGCCGGTGT
GGTCCGGGACGACGTGACCCTGTTCATCAGCGCGGTCCAGGACCAGGTGGTGCCGGACAACACCCTGGCC
TGGGTGTGGGTGCGCGGCCTGGACGAGCTGTACGCCGAGTGGTCGGAGGTCGTGTCCACGAACTTCCGGG
ACGCCTCCGGGCCGGCCATGACCGAGATCGGCGAGCAGCCGTGGGGGCGGGAGTTCGCCCTGCGCGACCC
GGCCGGCAACTGCGTGCACTTCGTGGCCGAGGAGCAGGACTGATTCCGGACTAGAGCGGGCCCGGTACTA
ACCAAACTGGATCTCTGCTGTCCCTGTAATAAACCCGAAAATTTTGAATTTTTGTAATTTGTTTTTGTAA
TTCTTTAGTTTGTATGTCTGTTGCTATTATGTCTACTATTCTTTCCCCTGCACTGTACCCCCCAATCCCC
CCTTTTCTTTTAAAATTGTGGATGAATACTGCCATTTGTCTGCAGAATTGGCGCACGCAGTGCCGATCCG
TTCACTAATCGAATGGATCTGTCTCTGTCTCTCTCTCCACCTTCTTCTTCTATTCCTTCGGGCCTGTCGG
GTCCCCTCGGGGTTGGGAGGTGGGTCTGAAACGATAATGGTGAATATCCCTGCCTAACTCTATTCACTAT
AGAAAGTACAGCAAAAACTATTCTTAAACCTACCAAGCCTCCTACTATCATTATGAATAATTTTATATAC
CACAGCCAATTTGTTATGTTAAACCAATTCCACAAACTTGCCCATTTATCTAATTCCAATAATTCTTGTT
CATTCTTTTCTTGCTGGTTTTGCGATTCTTCAATTAAGGAGTGTATTAAGCTTGTGTAATTGTTAATTTC
TCTGTCCCACTCCATCCAGGTCGTGTGATTCCAAATCTGTTCCAGAGATTTATTACTCCAACTAGCATTC
CAAGGCACAGCAGTGGTGCAAATGAGTTTTCCAGAGCAACCCCAAATCCCCAGGAGCTGTTGATCCTTTA
GGTATCTTTCCACAGCCAGGATTCTTGCCTGGAGCTGCTTGATGCCCCAGACTGTGAGTTGCAACAGATG
CTGTTGCGCCTCAATAGCCCTCAGCAAATTGTTCTGCTGCTGCACTATACCAGACAATAATTGTCTGGCC
TGTACCGTCAGCGTCATTGACGCTGCGCCCATAGTGCTTCCTGCTGCTCCCAAGAACCCAAGGAACAAAG
CTCCTATTCCCACTGCTCTTTTTTCTCTCTGCACCACTCTTCTCTTTGCCTTGGTGGGTGCTACTCCTAA
TGGTTCAATTTTTACTACTTTATATTTATATAATTCACTTCTCCAATTGTCCCTCATATCTCCTCCTCCA
GGTCTGAAGATCAGCGGCCGGCCGCTTGCTGTGCGGTGGTCTTACTTTTGTTTTGCTCTTCCTCTATCTT
GTCTAAAGCTTCCTTGGTGTCTTTTATCTCTATCCTTTGATGCACACAATAGAGGGTTGCTACTGTATTA
TATAATGATCTAAGTTCTTCTGATCCTGTCTGAAGGGATGGTTGTAGCTGTCCCAGTATTTGTCTACAGC
CTTCTGATGTTTCTAACAGGCCAGGATTAACTGCGAATCGTTCTAGCTCCCTGCTTGCCCATACTATATG
TTTTAATTTATATTTTTTCTTTCCCCCTGGCCTTAACCGAATTTTTTCCCATCGCGATCTAATTCTCCCC
CGCTTAATACTGACGCTCTCGCACCCATCTCTCTCCTTCTAGCCTCCGCTAGTCAAAATTTTTGGCGTAC
TCACCAGTCGCCGCCCCTCGCCTCTTGCCGTGCGCGCTTCAGCAAGCCGAGTCCTGCGTCGAGAGAGCTC
CTCTGGTTTCCCTTTCGCTTTCAAGTCCCTGTTCGGGCGCCACTGCTAGAGATTTTCCACACTGACTAAA
AGGGTCTGAGGGATCTCTAGTTACCAGAGTCACACAACAGACGGGCACACACTACTTGAAGCACTCAAGG
CAAGCTTTATTGAGGCTTAAGCAGTGGGTTCCCTAGTTAGCCAGAGAGCTCCCAGGCTCAGATCTGGTCT
AACCAGAGAGACCCAGTACAGGCAAAAAGCAGCTGCTTATATGCAGGATCTGAGGGCTCGCCACTCCCCA
GTCCCGCCCAGGCCACGCCTCCCTGGAAAGTCCCCAGCGGAAAGTCCCTTGTAGCAAGCTCGATATCAGC
AGTTCTTGAAGTACTCCGGATGCAGCTCTCGGGCCACGTGATGAAATGCTAGGCGGCTGTCAAACCTCCA
CTCTAACACTTCTCTCTCCGGGTCATCCATCCCATGCAGGCTCACAGGGTGTAACAAGCTGGTGTTCTCT
CCTTTATTGGCCTCTTCTACCTTATCTGGCTCAACTGGTACTAGCTTGTAGCACCATCCAAAGGTCAGTG
GATATCTGACCCCTGGCCCTGGTGTGTAGTTCTGCTAATCAGGGAAGTAGCCTTGTGTGTGGTAGATCCA
CAGATCAAGGATATCTTGTCTTCTTTGGGAGTGAATTAGCCCTTCCAACTACTAAGTTTGTAGTACATAT
TTAACAAATACAATTTCTTTAAAATGAAAATAATTCAGAGGAATCACAGGTTTAGAGTAAATGAAACCAC
AGGTAATTGGCAGTGGTAATAGGGTATGGGGTGGGAAGTTTGGGATGATTTTGGTTAGCTTGAGTTATCC
AGTTGATCCAGACATGATAAGATACATTGATGAGTTTGGACAAACCACAACTAGAATGCAGTGAAAAAAA
TGCTTTATTTGTGAAATTTGTGATGCTATTGCTTTATTTGTAACCATTATAAGCTGCAATAAACAAGTTG
ATCTCCCGATCCGTCGACGTCAGGTGGCACTTTTCGGGGAAATGTGCGCGGAACCCCTATTTGTTTATTT
TTCTAAATACATTCAAATATGTATCCGCTCATGAGACAATAACCCTGATAAATGCTTCAATAATATTGAA
AAAGGAAGAGTATGAGTATTCAACATTTCCGTGTCGCCCTTATTCCCTTTTTTGCGGCATTTTGCCTTCC
TGTTTTTGCTCACCCAGAAACGCTGGTGAAAGTAAAAGATGCTGAAGATCAGTTGGGTGCACGAGTGGGT
TACATCGAACTGGATCTCAACAGCGGTAAGATCCTTGAGAGTTTTCGCCCCGAAGAACGTTTTCCAATGA
TGAGCACTTTTAAAGTTCTGCTATGTGGCGCGGTATTATCCCGTATTGACGCCGGGCAAGAGCAACTCGG
TCGCCGCATACACTATTCTCAGAATGACTTGGTTGAGTACTCACCAGTCACAGAAAAGCATCTTACGGAT
GGCATGACAGTAAGAGAATTATGCAGTGCTGCCATAACCATGAGTGATAACACTGCGGCCAACTTACTTC
TGACAACGATCGGAGGACCGAAGGAGCTAACCGCTTTTTTGCACAACATGGGGGATCATGTAACTCGCCT
TGATCGTTGGGAACCGGAGCTGAATGAAGCCATACCAAACGACGAGCGTGACACCACGATGCCTGTAGCA
ATGGCAACAACGTTGCGCAAACTATTAACTGGCGAACTACTTACTCTAGCTTCCCGGCAACAATTAATAG
ACTGGATGGAGGCGGATAAAGTTGCAGGACCACTTCTGCGCTCGGCCCTTCCGGCTGGCTGGTTTATTGC
TGATAAATCTGGAGCCGGTGAGCGTGGGTCTCGCGGTATCATTGCAGCACTGGGGCCAGATGGTAAGCCC
TCCCGTATCGTAGTTATCTACACGACGGGGAGTCAGGCAACTATGGATGAACGAAATAGACAGATCGCTG
AGATAGGTGCCTCACTGATTAAGCATTGGTAACTGTCAGACCAAGTTTACTCATATATACTTTAGATTGA
TTTAAAACTTCATTTTTAATTTAAAAGGATCTAGGTGAAGATCCTTTTTGATAATCTCATGACCAAAATC
CCTTAACGTGAGTTTTCGTTCCACTGAGCGTCAGACCCCGTAGAAAAGATCAAAGGATCTTCTTGAGATC
CTTTTTTTCTGCGCGTAATCTGCTGCTTGCAAACAAAAAAACCACCGCTACCAGCGGTGGTTTGTTTGCC
GGATCAAGAGCTACCAACTCTTTTTCCGAAGGTAACTGGCTTCAGCAGAGCGCAGATACCAAATACTGTT
CTTCTAGTGTAGCCGTAGTTAGGCCACCACTTCAAGAACTCTGTAGCACCGCCTACATACCTCGCTCTGC
TAATCCTGTTACCAGTGGCTGCTGCCAGTGGCGATAAGTCGTGTCTTACCGGGTTGGACTCAAGACGATA
GTTACCGGATAAGGCGCAGCGGTCGGGCTGAACGGGGGGTTCGTGCACACAGCCCA
